>Addgene plasmid #138853 | pPD881 VPR-FRB (NES) | addgene full sequence | sequence record 322476 | Addgene NGS Result
GACGGATCGGGAGATCTCCCGATCCCCTATGGTGCACTCTCAGTACAATCTGCTCTGATGCCGCATAGTT
AAGCCAGTATCTGCTCCCTGCTTGTGTGTTGGAGGTCGCTGAGTAGTGCGCGAGCAAAATTTAAGCTACA
ACAAGGCAAGGCTTGACCGACAATTGCATGAAGAATCTGCTTAGGGTTAGGCGTTTTGCGCTGCTTCGCG
ATGTACGGGCCAGATATACGCGTTGACATTGATTATTGACTAGTTATTAATAGTAATCAATTACGGGGTC
ATTAGTTCATAGCCCATATATGGAGTTCCGCGTTACATAACTTACGGTAAATGGCCCGCCTGGCTGACCG
CCCAACGACCCCCGCCCATTGACGTCAATAATGACGTATGTTCCCATAGTAACGCCAATAGGGACTTTCC
ATTGACGTCAATGGGTGGAGTATTTACGGTAAACTGCCCACTTGGCAGTACATCAAGTGTATCATATGCC
AAGTACGCCCCCTATTGACGTCAATGACGGTAAATGGCCCGCCTGGCATTATGCCCAGTACATGACCTTA
TGGGACTTTCCTACTTGGCAGTACATCTACGTATTAGTCATCGCTATTACCATGGTGATGCGGTTTTGGC
AGTACATCAATGGGCGTGGATAGCGGTTTGACTCACGGGGATTTCCAAGTCTCCACCCCATTGACGTCAA
TGGGAGTTTGTTTTGGCACCAAAATCAACGGGACTTTCCAAAATGTCGTAACAACTCCGCCCCATTGACG
CAAATGGGCGGTAGGCGTGTACGGTGGGAGGTCTATATAAGCAGAGCTCTCTGGCTAACTAGAGAACCCA
CTGCTTACTGGCTTATCGAAATTAATACGACTCACTATAGGGAGTCCCAAGCTGGCTAGCGCCACCATGG
ATTATAAGGATCACGATGGCGACTACAAGGACCACGATATTGACTACAAAGACGATGACGATAACGGTAT
GGAGGAACTTTCACAGGCCCTGGCTAGTAGTTTTTCAGTGTCTGGTGTCGGTATCCATGGCGTTCCCGGA
TCAGACGCATTGGACGATTTTGATCTGGATATGCTGGGAAGTGACGCCCTCGATGATTTTGACCTTGACA
TGCTTGGTTCGGATGCCCTTGATGACTTTGACCTCGACATGCTCGGCAGTGACGCCCTTGATGATTTCGA
CCTGGACATGCTGATTAACTCTAGAAGTTCCGGATCTGTTGGTAGCCAGTACCTGCCCGACACCGACGAC
CGGCACCGGATCGAGGAAAAGCGGAAGCGGACCTACGAGACATTCAAGAGCATCATGAAGAAGTCCCCCT
TCAGCGGCCCCACCGACCCTAGACCTCCACCTAGAAGAATCGCCGTGCCCAGCAGATCCAGCGCCAGCGT
GCCAAAACCTGCCCCCCAGCCTTACCCCTTCACCAGCAGCCTGAGCACCATCAACTACGACGAGTTCCCT
ACCATGGTGTTCCCCAGCGGCCAGATCTCTCAGGCCTCTGCTCTGGCTCCAGCCCCTCCTCAGGTGCTGC
CTCAGGCTCCTGCTCCTGCACCAGCTCCAGCCATGGTGTCTGCACTGGCTCAGGCACCAGCACCCGTGCC
TGTGCTGGCTCCTGGACCTCCACAGGCTGTGGCTCCACCAGCCCCTAAACCTACACAGGCCGGCGAGGGC
ACACTGTCTGAAGCTCTGCTGCAGCTGCAGTTCGACGACGAGGATCTGGGAGCCCTGCTGGGAAACAGCA
CCGATCCTGCCGTGTTCACCGACCTGGCCAGCGTGGACAACAGCGAGTTCCAGCAGCTGCTGAACCAGGG
CATCCCTGTGGCCCCTCACACCACCGAGCCCATGCTGATGGAATACCCCGAGGCCATCACCCGGCTCGTG
ACAGGCGCTCAGAGGCCTCCTGATCCAGCTCCTGCCCCTCTGGGAGCACCAGGCCTGCCTAATGGACTGC
TGTCTGGCGACGAGGACTTCAGCTCTATCGCCGATATGGATTTCTCAGCCTTGCTGGGCTCTGGCAGCGG
CAGCCGGGATTCCAGGGAAGGGATGTTTTTGCCGAAGCCTGAGGCCGGCTCCGCTATTAGTGACGTGTTT
GAGGGCCGCGAGGTGTGCCAGCCAAAACGAATCCGGCCATTTCATCCTCCAGGAAGTCCATGGGCCAACC
GCCCACTCCCCGCCAGCCTCGCACCAACACCAACCGGTCCAGTACATGAGCCAGTCGGGTCACTGACCCC
GGCACCAGTCCCTCAGCCACTGGATCCAGCGCCCGCAGTGACTCCCGAGGCCAGTCACCTGTTGGAGGAT
CCCGATGAAGAGACGAGCCAGGCTGTCAAAGCCCTTCGGGAGATGGCCGATACTGTGATTCCCCAGAAGG
AAGAGGCTGCAATCTGTGGCCAAATGGACCTTTCCCATCCGCCCCCAAGGGGCCATCTGGATGAGCTGAC
AACCACACTTGAGTCCATGACCGAGGATCTGAACCTGGACTCACCCCTGACCCCGGAATTGAACGAGATT
CTGGATACCTTCCTGAACGACGAGTGCCTCTTGCATGCCATGCATATCAGCACAGGACTGTCCATCTTCG
ACACATCTCTGTTTTCTGGTTCTGGTTCTGGTTCAGGATCCGGTGGTGGCGGGTCTGGAGGAGGAGGTAG
TGGTGGAGGTGGCTCTGGTACCATGCTTGAGATGTGGCATGAAGGCCTGGAAGAGGCATCTCGTTTGTAC
TTTGGGGAAAGGAACGTGAAAGGCATGTTTGAGGTGCTGGAGCCCTTGCATGCTATGATGGAACGGGGAC
CCCAGACTCTGAAGGAAACATCCTTTAATCAGGCCTATGGTCGAGATTTAATGGAGGCCCAAGAGTGGTG
CAGGAAGTACATGAAATCAGGGAATGTCAAGGACCTCCTCCAAGCCTGGGACCTCTATTATCATGTGTTC
CGACGAATCTCAAAGACTAGATGAGCGGCCGCTCGAGTCTAGAGGGCCCGTTTAAACCCGCTGATCAGCC
TCGACTGTGCCTTCTAGTTGCCAGCCATCTGTTGTTTGCCCCTCCCCCGTGCCTTCCTTGACCCTGGAAG
GTGCCACTCCCACTGTCCTTTCCTAATAAAATGAGGAAATTGCATCGCATTGTCTGAGTAGGTGTCATTC
TATTCTGGGGGGTGGGGTGGGGCAGGACAGCAAGGGGGAGGATTGGGAAGTCAATAGCAGGCATGCTGGG
GATGCGGTGGGCTCTATGGCTTCTGAGGCGGAAAGAACCAGCTGGGGCTCTAGGGGGTATCCCC
[124 nt withheld, positions 3285-3408]
C
[91 nt withheld, positions 3410-3500]
A
[49 nt withheld, positions 3502-3550]
CCTTTGACGTTGGAGTCCACGTTCTTT
[37 nt withheld, positions 3578-3614]
ACCCTATCTCGGTCTATTCTTTTGATTTATAAGGGATTTTGCCGATTTCGGCCTATTGGTTAAAAAATGA
GCTGATTTAACAAAAATTTAACGCGAATTAATTCTGTGGAATGTGTGTCAGTTAGGCTCAATTAGTCAGC
AACCATAGTCCCGCCCCTAACTCCGCCCATCCCGCCCCTAACTCCGCCCAGTTCCGCCCATTCTCCGCCC
CATGGCTGACTAATTTTTTTTATTTATGCAGAGGCCGAGGCCGCCTCTGCCTCTGAGCTATTCCAGAAGT
AGTGAGGAGGCTTTTTTGGAGGCCTAGGCTTTTGCAAAAAGCTCCCGGGAGCTTGTATATCCATTTTCGG
AGGTTGGGCTTCGGAATCGTTTTCCGGGACGCCGGCTGGATGATCCTCCAGCGCGGGGATCTCATGCTGG
AGTTCTTCGCCCACCCCAACTTGTTTATTGCAGCTTATAATGGTTACAAATAAAGCAATAGCATCACAAA
TTTCACAAATAAAGCATTTTTTTCACTGCATTCTAGTTGTGGTTTGTCCAAACTCATCAATGTATCTTAT
CATGTCTGTATACCGTCGACCTCTAGCTAGAGCTTGGCGTAATCATGGTCATAGCTGTTTCCTGTGTGAA
ATTGTTATCCGCTCACAATTCCACACAACATACGAGCCGGAAGCATAAAGTGTAAAGCCTGGGGTGCCTA
ATGAGTGAGCTAACTCACATTAATTGCGTTGCGCTCACTGCCCGCTTTCCAGTCGGGAAACCTGTCGTGC
CAGCTGCATTAATGAATCGGCCAACGCGCGGGGAGAGGCGGTTTGCGTATTGGGCGCTCTTCCGCTTCCT
CGCTCACTGACTCGCTGCGCTCGGTCGTTCGGCTGCGGCGAGCGGTATCAGCTCACTCAAAGGCGGTAAT
ACGGTTATCCACAGAATCAGGGGATAACGCAGGAAAGAACATGTGAGCAAAAGGCCAGCAAAAGGCCAGG
AACCGTAAAAAGGCCGCGTTGCTGGCGTTTTTCCATAGGCTCCGCCCCCCTGACGAGCATCACAAAAATC
GACGCTCAAGTCAGAGGTGGCGAAACCCGACAGGACTATAAAGATACCAGGCGTTTCCCCCTGGAAGCTC
CCTCGTGCGCTCTCCTGTTCCGACCCTGCCGCTTACCGGATACCTGTCCGCCTTTCTCCCTTCGGGAAGC
GTGGCGCTTTCTCATAGCTCACGCTGTAGGTATCTCAGTTCGGTGTAGGTCGTTCGCTCCAAGCTGGGCT
GTGTGCACGAACCCCCCGTTCAGCCCGACCGCTGCGCCTTATCCGGTAACTATCGTCTTGAGTCCAACCC
GGTAAGACACGACTTATCGCCACTGGCAGCAGCCACTGGTAACAGGATTAGCAGAGCGAGGTATGTAGGC
GGTGCTACAGAGTTCTTGAAGTGGTGGCCTAACTACGGCTACACTAGAAGAACAGTATTTGGTATCTGCG
CTCTGCTGAAGCCAGTTACCTTCGGAAAAAGAGTTGGTAGCTCTTGATCCGGCAAACAAACCACCGCTGG
TAGCGGTGGTTTTTTTGTTTGCAAGCAGCAGATTACGCGCAGAAAAAAAGGATCTCAAGAAGATCCTTTG
ATCTTTTCTACGGGGTCTGACGCTCAGTGGAACGAAAACTCACGTTAAGGGATTTTGGTCATGAGATTAT
CAAAAAGGATCTTCACCTAGATCCTTTTAAATTAAAAATGAAGTTTTAAATCAATCTAAAGTATATATGA
GTAAACTTGGTCTGACAGTTACCAATGCTTAATCAGTGAGGCACCTATCTCAGCGATCTGTCTATTTCGT
TCATCCATAGTTGCCTGACTCCCCGTCGTGTAGATAACTACGATACGGGAGGGCTTACCATCTGGCCCCA
GTGCTGCAATGATACCGCGAGATCCACGCTCACCGGCTCCAGATTTATCAGCAATAAACCAGCCAGCCGG
AAGGGCCGAGCGCAGAAGTGGTCCTGCAACTTTATCCGCCTCCATCCAGTCTATTAATTGTTGCCGGGAA
GCTAGAGTAAGTAGTTCGCCAGTTAATAGTTTGCGCAACGTTGTTGCCATTGCTACAGGCATCGTGGTGT
CACGCTCGTCGTTTGGTATGGCTTCATTCAGCTCCGGTTCCCAACGATCAAGGCGAGTTACATGATCCCC
CATGTTGTGCAAAAAAGCGGTTAGCTCCTTCGGTCCTCCGATCGTTGTCAGAAGTAAGTTGGCCGCAGTG
TTATCACTCATGGTTATGGCAGCACTGCATAATTCTCTTACTGTCATGCCATCCGTAAGATGCTTTTCTG
TGACTGGTGAGTACTCAACCAAGTCATTCTGAGAATAGTGTATGCGGCGACCGAGTTGCTCTTGCCCGGC
GTCAATACGGGATAATACCGCGCCACATAGCAGAACTTTAAAAGTGCTCATCATTGGAAAACGTTCTTCG
GGGCGAAAACTCTCAAGGATCTTACCGCTGTTGAGATCCAGTTCGATGTAACCCACTCGTGCACCCAACT
GATCTTCAGCATCTTTTACTTTCACCAGCGTTTCTGGGTGAGCAAAAACAGGAAGGCAAAATGCCGCAAA
AAAGGGAATAAGGGCGACACGGAAATGTTGAATACTCATACTCTTCCTTTTTCAATATTATTGAAGCATT
TATCAGGGTTATTGTCTCATGAGCGGATACATATTTGAATGTATTTAGAAAAATAAACAAATAGGGGTTC
CGCGCACATTTCCCCGAAAAGTGCCACCTGACGTC
Features (pLannotate 1.2.2; 23 found; start..end, strand, type, name):
     28..80      -  misc_feature   bom (fragment): basis of mobility region from pBR322
    235..614     +  enhancer       CMV enhancer: human cytomegalovirus immediate early enhancer
    615..818     +  promoter       CMV promoter: human cytomegalovirus (CMV) immediate early promoter
    814..847     +  LTR            5' LTR (truncated) (fragment): truncated 5' long terminal repeat (LTR) from HIV-1
    863..881     +  promoter       T7 promoter: promoter for bacteriophage T7 RNA polymerase
   1174..1190    +  CDS            VP96 (fragment): 6 tandem repeats of the minimal activation domain of herpes simplex virus VP16 (Cheng et al., 2013)
   1237..2016    +  CDS            RELA (fragment): TF65_HUMAN - Also known as NFKB3. Experimental evidence at protein level: Swiss-Prot protein existence level 1. NF-kappa-B is a pleiotropic transcription factor present in almost all cell types and is the endpoint of a series of signal transduction events that are initiated by a vast array of stimuli related to many biological processes such as inflammation, immunity, differentiation, cell growth, tumorigenesis and apoptosis. NF-kappa-B is a homo- or heterodimeric complex formed by the Rel-like domain- containing proteins RELA/p65, RELB, NFKB1/p105, NFKB1/p50, REL and NFKB2/p52. The heterodime
   2035..2604    +  CDS            Rta AD: transcriptional activation domain from the human herpesvirus 4 (Epstein-Barr virus) replication and transcription activator Rta/BRLF1 (Hardwick et al., 1992; Chavez et al., 2015)
   2688..2955    +  CDS            FRB* (fragment): T2098L mutant of FKBP-rapamycin binding domain of human FRAP binds synthetic ligands such as AP21967
   3015..3126    +  polyA_signal   bGH poly(A) signal: bovine growth hormone polyadenylation signal
   3243..3264    +  promoter       SV40 promoter (fragment): SV40 enhancer and early promoter
   3285..3713    +  rep_origin     f1 ori (sequence partly withheld): f1 bacteriophage origin of replication; arrow indicates direction of (+) strand synthesis
   3718..3740    +  promoter       SV40 promoter (fragment): SV40 enhancer and early promoter
   3741..3932    +  promoter       SV40 promoter: SV40 early promoter
   3959..4057    +  CDS            ble (fragment): BLE_KLEPN - Experimental evidence at protein level: Swiss-Prot protein existence level 1. Binding protein with a strong affinity to the bleomycin family of antibiotics. Binds to CL990; an antimitotic-antibiotic compound. From Klebsiella pneumoniae.
   4052..4173    +  polyA_signal   SV40 poly(A) signal: SV40 polyadenylation signal
   4246..4262    -  protein_bind   lac operator: The lac repressor binds to the lac operator to inhibit transcription in E. coli. This inhibition can be relieved by adding lactose or isopropyl-β-D-thiogalactopyranoside (IPTG). lac repressor encoded by lacI
   4270..4300    -  promoter       lac promoter: promoter for the E. coli lac operon
   4315..4336    -  protein_bind   CAP binding site: CAP binding activates transcription in the presence of cAMP. E. coli catabolite activator protein
   4349..4441    -  CDS            lacI (fragment): lac repressor; lacI; The lac repressor binds to the lac operator to inhibit transcription in E. coli. This inhibition can be relieved by adding lactose or isopropyl-β-D-thiogalactopyranoside (IPTG).
   4624..5212    -  rep_origin     ori: high-copy-number ColE1/pMB1/pBR322/pUC origin of replication
   5383..6243    -  CDS            AmpR: β-lactamase; bla; confers resistance to ampicillin, carbenicillin, and related antibiotics
   6244..6348    -  promoter       AmpR promoter: bla
