[The description below was written by a language model from this plasmid's Addgene catalogue record and pLannotate feature annotations shown in this document.]
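Description:
pPD881 VPR-FRB (NES) is a mammalian expression plasmid built on pPD005, a pcDNA-derived backbone adapted for Golden Gate assembly, and belongs to a synthetic biology toolkit for composing genetic programs in mammalian cells. It is propagated in E. coli at high copy from a ColE1/pUC-type origin under ampicillin selection (AmpR with its native bla promoter), and it also carries an f1 phage origin. Downstream of the f1 ori, the feature table shows an SV40 early promoter and SV40 poly(A) signal flanking only a short fragment of a bleomycin-resistance-type coding sequence. The plasmid therefore does not appear to encode an intact mammalian selection marker and seems suited mainly to transient transfection. Small lac promoter/operator, lacI and bom fragments are backbone remnants.

The payload, cloned between NheI and NotI, is a synthetic fusion protein expressed constitutively from the CMV immediate-early enhancer and promoter and terminated by the bGH polyadenylation signal. A T7 promoter sits just upstream of the insert. The annotated coding segments correspond to the tripartite VPR activator: VP16-derived minimal activation repeats, the RELA/p65 activation region and the Epstein-Barr virus Rta activation domain. These are followed by an FRB domain, which the annotation software matches as a fragment to the T2098L variant; the catalogue fields do not confirm that mutation. The name also indicates a nuclear export signal, which is not separately annotated.

FRB heterodimerises with FKBP in the presence of rapamycin or related ligands. This construct therefore presumably supplies the activation-domain half of a chemically inducible split transcription factor, with the NES limiting its nuclear presence until it is recruited by a partner. The record itself states only constitutive expression as the purpose.
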