Addgene plasmid #138853: pPD881 VPR-FRB (NES)
Purpose: Constitutive expression of VPR-FRB (NES) under the CMV promoter.
Depositing lab: Joshua Leonard. Depositing organization: Northwestern University. Publication: The COMET toolkit for composing customizable genetic programs in mammalian cells. Donahue PS, Draut JW, Muldoon JJ, Edelstein HI, Bagheri N, Leonard JN. Nat Commun. 2020 Feb 7;11(1):779. doi: 10.1038/s41467-019-14147-5. PubMed 32034124.
Backbone
  Vector backbone: pPD005 pcDNA Golden Gate
  Vector type: Mammalian Expression, Synthetic Biology
Growth in bacteria
  Bacterial resistance: Ampicillin, 100 μg/mL
  Growth temperature: 37°C
  Growth strain: DH5alpha
  Copy number: High Copy
Gene/Insert
  Gene/Insert name: VPR-FRB (NES)
  Species: Synthetic
  Promoter: CMV
  Cloning method: Restriction Enzyme; 5′ cloning site NheI (not destroyed); 3′ cloning site NotI (not destroyed)
  Sequencing primers: 5′ CGCAAATGGGCGGTAGGCGTG; 3′ TAGAAGGCACAGTCGAGG
Terms and licenses: Academic/Nonprofit Terms; Industry Terms: Not Available to Industry
Depositor comments: Leonard Lab plasmid reference number: L1484
How to cite: pPD881 VPR-FRB (NES) was a gift from Joshua Leonard (Addgene plasmid # 138853 ; http://n2t.net/addgene:138853 ; RRID:Addgene_138853)
