>Addgene plasmid #138853 | pPD881 VPR-FRB (NES) | depositor partial sequence | sequence record 268373 | VPR-FRB (NES) gene
GATTATAAGGATCACGATGGCGACTACAAGGACCACGATATTGACTACAAAGACGATGACGATAACGGTA
TGGAGGAACTTTCACAGGCCCTGGCTAGTAGTTTTTCAGTGTCTGGTGTCGGTATCCATGGCGTTCCCGG
ATCAGACGCATTGGACGATTTTGATCTGGATATGCTGGGAAGTGACGCCCTCGATGATTTTGACCTTGAC
ATGCTTGGTTCGGATGCCCTTGATGACTTTGACCTCGACATGCTCGGCAGTGACGCCCTTGATGATTTCG
ACCTGGACATGCTGATTAACTCTAGAAGTTCCGGATCTGTTGGTAGCCAGTACCTGCCCGACACCGACGA
CCGGCACCGGATCGAGGAAAAGCGGAAGCGGACCTACGAGACATTCAAGAGCATCATGAAGAAGTCCCCC
TTCAGCGGCCCCACCGACCCTAGACCTCCACCTAGAAGAATCGCCGTGCCCAGCAGATCCAGCGCCAGCG
TGCCAAAACCTGCCCCCCAGCCTTACCCCTTCACCAGCAGCCTGAGCACCATCAACTACGACGAGTTCCC
TACCATGGTGTTCCCCAGCGGCCAGATCTCTCAGGCCTCTGCTCTGGCTCCAGCCCCTCCTCAGGTGCTG
CCTCAGGCTCCTGCTCCTGCACCAGCTCCAGCCATGGTGTCTGCACTGGCTCAGGCACCAGCACCCGTGC
CTGTGCTGGCTCCTGGACCTCCACAGGCTGTGGCTCCACCAGCCCCTAAACCTACACAGGCCGGCGAGGG
CACACTGTCTGAAGCTCTGCTGCAGCTGCAGTTCGACGACGAGGATCTGGGAGCCCTGCTGGGAAACAGC
ACCGATCCTGCCGTGTTCACCGACCTGGCCAGCGTGGACAACAGCGAGTTCCAGCAGCTGCTGAACCAGG
GCATCCCTGTGGCCCCTCACACCACCGAGCCCATGCTGATGGAATACCCCGAGGCCATCACCCGGCTCGT
GACAGGCGCTCAGAGGCCTCCTGATCCAGCTCCTGCCCCTCTGGGAGCACCAGGCCTGCCTAATGGACTG
CTGTCTGGCGACGAGGACTTCAGCTCTATCGCCGATATGGATTTCTCAGCCTTGCTGGGCTCTGGCAGCG
GCAGCCGGGATTCCAGGGAAGGGATGTTTTTGCCGAAGCCTGAGGCCGGCTCCGCTATTAGTGACGTGTT
TGAGGGCCGCGAGGTGTGCCAGCCAAAACGAATCCGGCCATTTCATCCTCCAGGAAGTCCATGGGCCAAC
CGCCCACTCCCCGCCAGCCTCGCACCAACACCAACCGGTCCAGTACATGAGCCAGTCGGGTCACTGACCC
CGGCACCAGTCCCTCAGCCACTGGATCCAGCGCCCGCAGTGACTCCCGAGGCCAGTCACCTGTTGGAGGA
TCCCGATGAAGAGACGAGCCAGGCTGTCAAAGCCCTTCGGGAGATGGCCGATACTGTGATTCCCCAGAAG
GAAGAGGCTGCAATCTGTGGCCAAATGGACCTTTCCCATCCGCCCCCAAGGGGCCATCTGGATGAGCTGA
CAACCACACTTGAGTCCATGACCGAGGATCTGAACCTGGACTCACCCCTGACCCCGGAATTGAACGAGAT
TCTGGATACCTTCCTGAACGACGAGTGCCTCTTGCATGCCATGCATATCAGCACAGGACTGTCCATCTTC
GACACATCTCTGTTTTCTGGTTCTGGTTCTGGTTCAGGATCCGGTGGTGGCGGGTCTGGAGGAGGAGGTA
GTGGTGGAGGTGGCTCTGGTACCATGCTTGAGATGTGGCATGAAGGCCTGGAAGAGGCATCTCGTTTGTA
CTTTGGGGAAAGGAACGTGAAAGGCATGTTTGAGGTGCTGGAGCCCTTGCATGCTATGATGGAACGGGGA
CCCCAGACTCTGAAGGAAACATCCTTTAATCAGGCCTATGGTCGAGATTTAATGGAGGCCCAAGAGTGGT
GCAGGAAGTACATGAAATCAGGGAATGTCAAGGACCTCCTCCAAGCCTGGGACCTCTATTATCATGTGTT
CCGACGAATCTCAAAGACTAGATGA
